>Addgene plasmid #152236 | pGBW-m4134162 | depositor full sequence | sequence record 295248 | Full Sequence
CACCATGGAGAGCCTTGTCCCTGGTTTCAAC
[348 nt withheld, positions 32-379]
AACGGTAATAAAGGAGCTGGTGGCCATAGTTACGGCGCCGATCTAAAGTCATTTGACTTAGGCGACGAGC
TTGGCACTGATCCTTATGAAGATTTTCAAGAAAACTGGAACACTAAACATAGCAGTGGTGTTACCCGTGA
ACTCATGCGTGAGCTTAACGGAGAAAACCTTTACTTTCAGTCGATGAGTGACAAAATCATTCATCTAACC
GATGACTCCTTTGATACAGACGTGTTGAAGGCCGATGGTGCGATACTGGTAGATTTCTGGGCTGAATGGT
GTGGCCCGTGCAAGATGATCGCACCCATTCTGGACGAGATCGCCGACGAGTATCAAGGAAAATTAACTGT
CGCTAAGCTTAATATAGATCAGAACCCAGGGACGGCACCTAAATACGGCATCAGGGGAATACCTACCCTC
CTGCTCTTTAAGAATGGGGAAGTTGCCGCGACAAAAGTGGGAGCCCTGTCTAAGGGCCAGCTAAAAGAGT
TCTTGGACGCTAACCTGGCAGGTTCAGGCTCGGGGCACATGCACCATCACCATCACCATAGCAGCGGGCT
CGTGCCACGCGGCTAAGGATCCGCAGGCCTCTGCTAGCTTGACTGACTGAGATACAGCGTACCTTCAGCT
CACAGACATGATAAGATACATTGATGAGTTTGGACAAACCACAACTAGAATGCAGTGAAAAAAATGCTTT
ATTTGTGAAATTTGTGATGCTATTGCTTTATTTGTAACCATTATAAGCTGCAATAAACAAGTTAACAACA
ACAATTGCATTCATTTTATGTTTCAGGTTCAGGGGGAGGTGTGGGAGGTTTTTTAAAGCAAGTAAAACCT
CTACAAATGTGGTATTGGCCCATCTCTATCGGTATCGTAGCATAACCCCTTGGGGCCTCTAAACGGGTCT
TGAGGGGTTTTTTGTGCCCCTCGGGCCGGATTGCTATCTACCGGCATTGGCGCAGAAAAAAATGCCTGAT
GCGACGCTGCGCGTCTTATACTCCCACATATGCCAGATTCAGCAACGGATACGGCTTCCCCAACTTGCCC
ACTTCCATACGTGTCCTCCTTACCAGAAATTTATCCTTAAGGTCGTCAGCTATCCTGCAGGCGATCTCTC
GATTTCGATCAAGACATTCCTTTAATGGTCTTTTCTGGACACCACTAGGGGTCAGAAGTAGTTCATCAAA
CTTTCTTCCCTCCCTAATCTCATTGGTTACCTTGGGCTATCGAAACTTAATTAACCAGTCAAGTCAGCTA
CTTGGCGAGATCGACTTGTCTGGGTTTCGACTACGCTCAGAATTGCGTCAGTCAAGTTCGATCTGGTCCT
TGCTATTGCACCCGTTCTCCGATTACGAGTTTCATTTAAATCATGTGAGCAAAAGGCCAGCAAAAGGCCA
GGAACCGTAAAAAGGCCGCGTTGCTGGCGTTTTTCCATAGGCTCCGCCCCCCTGACGAGCATCACAAAAA
TCGACGCTCAAGTCAGAGGTGGCGAAACCCGACAGGACTATAAAGATACCAGGCGTTTCCCCCTGGAAGC
TCCCTCGTGCGCTCTCCTGTTCCGACCCTGCCGCTTACCGGATACCTGTCCGCCTTTCTCCCTTCGGGAA
GCGTGGCGCTTTCTCATAGCTCACGCTGTAGGTATCTCAGTTCGGTGTAGGTCGTTCGCTCCAAGCTGGG
CTGTGTGCACGAACCCCCCGTTCAGCCCGACCGCTGCGCCTTATCCGGTAACTATCGTCTTGAGTCCAAC
CCGGTAAGACACGACTTATCGCCACTGGCAGCAGCCACTGGTAACAGGATTAGCAGAGCGAGGTATGTAG
GCGGTGCTACAGAGTTCTTGAAGTGGTGGCCTAACTACGGCTACACTAGAAGAACAGTATTTGGTATCTG
CGCTCTGCTGAAGCCAGTTACCTTCGGAAAAAGAGTTGGTAGCTCTTGATCCGGCAAACAAACCACCGCT
GGTAGCGGTGGTTTTTTTGTTTGCAAGCAGCAGATTACGCGCAGAAAAAAAGGATCTCAAGAAGATCCTT
TGATCTTTTCTACGGGGTCTGACGCTCAGTGGAACGAAAACTCACGTTAAGGGATTTTGGTCATGAGATT
ATCAAAAAGGATCTTCACCTAGATCCTTTTAAATTAAAAATGAAGTTTTAAATCAATCTAAAGTATATAT
GAGTAAACTTGGTCTGACAGTTACCAATGCTTAATCAGTGAGGCACCTATCTCAGCGATCTGTCTATTTC
GTTCATCCATAGTTGCATTTAAATTTCCGAACTCTCCAAGGCCCTCGTCGGAAAATCTTCAAACCTTTCG
TCCGATCCATCTTGCAGGCTACCTCTCGAACGAACTATCGCAAGTCTCTTGGCCGGCCTTGCGCCTTGGC
TATTGCTTGGCAGCGCCTATCGCCAGGTATTACTCCAATCCCGAATATCCGAGATCGGGATCACCCGAGA
GAAGTTCAACCTACATCCTCAATCCCGATCTATCCGAGATCCGAGGAATATCGAAATCGGGGCGCGCCTG
GCCTCCGCGCCGGGTTTTGGCGCCTCCCGCGGGCGCCCCCCTCGTCACGGCGAGCGCTGCCACGTCAGAC
GAAGGGCGCAGGAGCGTCCTGATCCTTCCGCCCGGACGCTCAGGACAGCGGCCCGCTGCTCATAAGACTC
GGCCTTAGAACCCCAGTATCAGCAGAAGGACATTTTAGGACGGGACTTGGGTGACTCTAGGGCACTGGTT
TTCTTTCCAGAGAGCGGAACAGGCGAGGAAAAGTAGTCCCTTCTCGGCGATTCTGCGGAGGGATCTCCGT
GGGGCGGTGAACGCCGATGATTATATAAGGACGCGCCGGGTGTGGCACAGCTAGTTCCGTCGCAGCCGGG
ATTTGGGTCGCGGTTCTTGTTTGTGGATCGCTGTGATCGTCACTTGGTGAGTAGCGGGCTGCTGGGCTGG
CCGGGGCTTTCGTGGCCGCCGGGCCGCTCGGTGGGACGGAAGCGTGTGGAGAGACCGCCAAGGGCTGTAG
TCTGGGTCCGCGAGCAAGGTTGCCCTGAACTGGGGGTTGGGGGGAGCGCAGCAAAATGGCGGCTGTTCCC
GAGTCTTGAATGGAAGACGCTTGTGAGGCGGGCTGTGAGGTCGTTGAAACAAGGTGGGGGGCATGGTGGG
CGGCAAGAACCCAAGGTCTTGAGCCCTTCGCTAATGCGGGAAAGCTCTTATTCGGGTGAGATGGGCTGGG
CACCATCTGGGGACCCTGACGTGAAGTTTGTCACTGACTGGAGAACTCGGTTTGTCGTCTGTTGCGGGGG
CGGCAGTTATGGCGGTGCCGTTGGGCAGTGCACCCGTACCTTTGGGAGCGCGCGCCCTCGTCGTGTCGTG
ACGTCACCCGTTCTGTTGGCTTATAATGCAGGGTGGGGCCACCTGCCGGTAGGTGTGCGGTAGGCTTTTC
TCCGTCGCAGGACGCAGGGTTCGGGCCTAGGGTAGGCTCTCCTGAATCGACAGGCGCCGGACCTCTGGTG
AGGGGAGGGATAAGTGAGGCGTCAGTTTCTTTGGTCGGTTTTATGTACCTATCTTCTTAAGTAGCTGAAG
CTCCGGTTTTGAACTATGCGCTCGGGGTTGGCGAGTGTGTTTTGTGAAGTTTTTTAGGCACCTTTTGAAA
TGTAATCATTTGGGTCAATATGTAATTTTCAGTGTTAGACTTGTAAATTGTCCGCTAAATTCTGGCCGTT
TTTGGCTTTTTTGTTAGACAACATGGGTAAAAAGCCTGAACTCACCGCGACGTCTGTCGAGAAGTTTCTG
ATCGAAAAGTTCGACAGCGTCTCCGACCTGATGCAGCTCTCGGAGGGCGAAGAATCTCGTGCTTTCAGCT
TCGATGTAGGAGGGCGTGGATATGTCCTGCGGGTAAATAGCTGCGCCGATGGTTTCTACAAAGATCGTTA
TGTTTATCGGCACTTTGCATCCGCCGCGCTCCCGATTCCGGAAGTGCTTGACATTGGGGAGTTCAGCGAG
AGCCTGACCTATTGCATCTCCCGCCGTGCACAGGGTGTCACGTTGCAAGACCTGCCTGAAACCGAACTGC
CCGCTGTTCTGCAGCCGGTCGCGGAGGCAATGGATGCCATCGCTGCCGCCGATCTTAGCCAGACGAGCGG
GTTCGGCCCATTCGGACCGCAAGGAATCGGTCAATACACTACATGGCGTGATTTCATATGCGCGATTGCT
GATCCCCATGTGTATCACTGGCAAACTGTGATGGACGACACCGTCAGTGCGTCCGTCGCGCAGGCTCTCG
ATGAGCTGATGCTTTGGGCCGAGGACTGCCCCGAAGTCCGGCACCTCGTGCACGCGGATTTCGGCTCCAA
CAATGTCCTGACGGACAATGGCCGCATAACAGCGGTCATTGACTGGAGCGAGGCGATGTTCGGGGATTCC
CAATACGAGGTCGCCAACATCTTCTTCTGGAGGCCGTGGTTGGCTTGTATGGAGCAGCAGACGCGCTACT
TCGAGCGGAGGCATCCGGAGCTTGCAGGATCGCCCCGGCTCCGGGCGTATATGCTCCGCATTGGTCTTGA
CCAACTCTATCAGAGCTTGGTTGACGGCAATTTCGATGATGCAGCTTGGGCGCAGGGTCGATGCGACGCA
ATCGTCCGATCCGGAGCCGGGACTGTCGGGCGTACACAAATCGCCCGCAGAAGCGCCGCCGTCTGGACCG
ATGGCTGTGTAGAAGTACTCGCCGATAGTGGAAACCGACGCCCCAGCACTCGTCCGAGGGCAAAGGAATA
AGCTAGTATGTAAGCCTAGTCTTAGATAATAAAATCGCTATCCATCGAAGATGGATGTGTGTTGGTTTTT
TGTGTGTGTAACGCTAGGCGCGCCTGGTGTACCGAGAACGATCCTCTCAGTGCGAGTCTCGACGATCCAT
ATCGTTGCTTGGCAGTCAGCCAGTCGGAATCCAGCTTGGGACCCAGGAAGTCCAATCGTCAGATATTGTA
CTCAAGCCTGGTCACGGCAGCGTACCGATCTGTTTAAACCTAGATATTGATAGTCTGATCGGTCAACGTA
TAATCGAGTCCTAGCTTTTGCAAACATCTATCAAGAGACAGGATCAGCAGGAGGCTTTCGCATGAGTATT
CAACATTTCCGTGTCGCCCTTATTCCCTTTTTTGCGGCATTTTGCCTTCCTGTTTTTGCTCACCCAGAAA
CGCTGGTGAAAGTAAAAGATGCTGAAGATCAGTTGGGTGCGCGAGTGGGTTACATCGAACTGGATCTCAA
CAGCGGTAAGATCCTTGAGAGTTTTCGCCCCGAAGAACGCTTTCCAATGATGAGCACTTTTAAAGTTCTG
CTATGTGGCGCGGTATTATCCCGTATTGACGCCGGGCAAGAGCAACTCGGTCGCCGCATACACTATTCTC
AGAATGACTTGGTTGAGTATTCACCAGTCACAGAAAAGCATCTTACGGATGGCATGACAGTAAGAGAATT
ATGCAGTGCTGCCATAACCATGAGTGATAACACTGCGGCCAACTTACTTCTGACAACGATTGGAGGACCG
AAGGAGCTAACCGCTTTTTTGCACAACATGGGGGATCATGTAACTCGCCTTGATCGTTGGGAACCGGAGC
TGAATGAAGCCATACCAAACGACGAGCGTGACACCACGATGCCTGTAGCAATGGCAACAACCTTGCGTAA
ACTATTAACTGGCGAACTACTTACTCTAGCTTCCCGGCAACAGTTGATAGACTGGATGGAGGCGGATAAA
GTTGCAGGACCACTTCTGCGCTCGGCCCTTCCGGCTGGCTGGTTTATTGCTGATAAATCTGGAGCCGGTG
AGCGTGGGTCTCGCGGTATCATTGCAGCACTGGGGCCAGATGGTAAGCCCTCCCGTATCGTAGTTATCTA
CACGACGGGGAGTCAGGCAACTATGGATGAACGAAATAGACAGATCGCTGAGATAGGTGCCTCACTGATT
AAGCATTGGTAACCGATTCTAGGTGCATTGGCGCAGAAAAAAATGCCTGATGCGACGCTGCGCGTCTTAT
ACTCCCACATATGCCAGATTCAGCAACGGATACGGCTTCCCCAACTTGCCCACTTCCATACGTGTCCTCC
TTACCAGAAATTTATCCTTAAGATCGTTTAAACTCGACTCTGGCTCTATCGAATCTCCGTCGTTTCGAGC
TTACGCGAACAGCCGTGGCGCTCATTTGCTCGTCGGGCATCGAATCTCGTCAGCTATCGTCAGCTTACCT
TTTTGGCAGCGATCGCGGCTCCCGACATCTTGGACCATTAGCTCCACAGGTATCTTCTTCCCTCTAGTGG
TCATAACAGCAGCTTCAGCTACCTCTCAATTCAAAAAACCCCTCAAGACCCGTTTAGAGGCCCCAAGGGG
TTATGCTATCAATCGTTGCGTTACACACACAAAAAACCAACACACATCCATCTTCGATGGATAGCGATTT
TATTATCTAACTGCTGATCGAGTGTAGCCAGATCTAGTAATCAATTACGGGGTCATTAGTTCATAGCCCA
TATATGGAGTTCCGCGTTACATAACTTACGGTAAATGGCCCGCCTGGCTGACCGCCCAACGACCCCCGCC
CATTGACGTCAATAATGACGTATGTTCCCATAGTAACGCCAATAGGGACTTTCCATTGACGTCAATGGGT
GGAGTATTTACGGTAAACTGCCCACTTGGCAGTACATCAAGTGTATCATATGCCAAGTACGCCCCCTATT
GACGTCAATGACGGTAAATGGCCCGCCTGGCATTATGCCCAGTACATGACCTTATGGGACTTTCCTACTT
GGCAGTACATCTACGTATTAGTCATCGCTATTACCATGCTGATGCGGTTTTGGCAGTACATCAATGGGCG
TGGATAGCGGTTTGACTCACGGGGATTTCCAAGTCTCCACCCCATTGACGTCAATGGGAGTTTGTTTTGG
CACCAAAATCAACGGGACTTTCCAAAATGTCGTAACAACTCCGCCCCATTGACGCAAATGGGCGGTAGGC
GTGTACGGTGGGAGGTCTATATAAGCAGAGCTGGTTTAGTGAACCGTCAGATCAGATCTTTGTCGATCCT
ACCATCCACTCGACACACCCGCCAGCGGCCGC
Features (pLannotate 1.2.2; 21 found; start..end, strand, type, name):
      5..541     +  CDS            R1A_SARS2 (fragment) (sequence partly withheld): Experimental evidence at protein level: Swiss-Prot protein existence level 1. [Non-structural protein 10]: Plays a pivotal role in viral transcription by stimulating both nsp14 3'-5' exoribonuclease and nsp16 2'-O-methyltransferase activities. Therefore plays an essential role in viral mRNAs cap methylation. From Severe acute respiratory syndrome coronavirus 2 (2019-nCoV) (SARS-CoV-2).
    563..889     +  CDS            trxA: THIO_ECO57 - Experimental evidence at protein level: Swiss-Prot protein existence level 1. Participates in various redox reactions through the reversible oxidation of its active center dithiol to a disulfide and catalyzes dithiol-disulfide exchange reactions. From Escherichia coli O157:H7.
    911..928     +  CDS            6xHis: 6xHis affinity tag
   1021..1142    -  polyA_signal   SV40 poly(A) signal: SV40 polyadenylation signal
   1165..1234    -  CDS            large T antigen (fragment): large T antigen from SV40 (simian virus 40)
   1257..1303    +  terminator     T7 terminator: transcription terminator for bacteriophage T7 RNA polymerase
   1333..1469    +  terminator     rrnG terminator: transcription terminator from the E. coli ribosomal RNA rrnG operon (Albrechtsen et al., 1991)
   1514..1585    +  misc_feature   3' β-globin insulator: insulator downstream of the human β-globin locus (Farrell et al., 2002)
   1811..2399    -  rep_origin     ori: high-copy-number ColE1/pMB1/pBR322/pUC origin of replication
   2571..2635    -  CDS            bla(M) (fragment): β-lactamase lacking the signal sequence; bla(M); allows cytosolic expression of β-lactamase
   2899..4108    +  promoter       UbC promoter: human ubiquitin C promoter
   4118..5139    +  CDS            HygR (fragment): hygromycin B phosphotransferase confers resistance to hygromycin
   5167..5215    +  polyA_signal   poly(A) signal: synthetic polyadenylation signal
   5481..6341    +  CDS            AmpR: β-lactamase; bla; confers resistance to ampicillin, carbenicillin, and related antibiotics
   6354..6490    +  terminator     rrnG terminator: transcription terminator from the E. coli ribosomal RNA rrnG operon (Albrechtsen et al., 1991)
   6635..6706    +  misc_feature   5' β-globin insulator: insulator upstream of the human β-globin locus (Farrell et al., 2002)
   6711..6757    -  terminator     T7 terminator: transcription terminator for bacteriophage T7 RNA polymerase
   6775..6823    -  polyA_signal   poly(A) signal: synthetic polyadenylation signal
   6904..7207    +  enhancer       CMV enhancer: human cytomegalovirus immediate early enhancer
   7280..7297    -  promoter       CMV promoter (fragment): human cytomegalovirus (CMV) immediate early promoter
   7360..7411    +  promoter       CMVd2 promoter: truncated human cytomegalovirus (CMV) immediate early promoter that yields moderately reduced expression relative to the full-length promoter
