[The description below was written by a language model from this plasmid's Addgene catalogue record and pLannotate feature annotations shown in this document.]
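Description:
pGBW-m4134162 is a mammalian expression plasmid built on the pTwist_CMV_Hygro_6 backbone to express the wild-type SARS-CoV-2 leader protein, the N-terminal cleavage product of the ORF1ab polyprotein (commonly called nsp1). It is propagated in E. coli as a high-copy plasmid through a ColE1/pUC-type origin and selected with ampicillin via a full-length β-lactamase gene. For selection in mammalian cells it carries a separate cassette in which the human ubiquitin C promoter drives hygromycin B phosphotransferase, followed by a synthetic polyadenylation signal.

The roughly 530 bp viral coding sequence is annotated as a fragment of the SARS-CoV-2 replicase polyprotein 1a. The automated annotation's functional text refers to nsp10, but that is generic text for the polyprotein entry and does not describe this insert. Expression is driven by CMV immediate-early enhancer and promoter elements that sit at the end of the circular map, directly upstream of the insert. The open reading frame continues into E. coli thioredoxin (trxA) and then a 6xHis tag, matching the catalogue's description of a cleavable C-terminal TEV/TRX fusion. The TEV site itself is not annotated, though it presumably lies in the short gap between the insert and trxA. The His tag appears only in the feature table. An SV40 polyadenylation signal is annotated downstream of the fusion.

Bacterial T7 and rrnG terminators and β-globin locus insulator elements flank the expression unit, which should help isolate it from neighbouring transcription. The stated purpose is mammalian expression of the leader protein. The thioredoxin and His tags would allow affinity purification or detection, with tag removal by TEV protease, and hygromycin would allow stable cell selection, although the record does not specify particular applications.
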