Addgene plasmid #152236: pGBW-m4134162
Purpose: Mammalian expression plasmid for SARS-CoV-2 leader protein
Depositing lab: Ginkgo Bioworks & Benjie Chen. Depositing organization: Ginkgo Bioworks.
Backbone
  Vector backbone: pTwist_CMV_Hygro_6
  Backbone size w/o insert (bp): 6525
  Vector type: Mammalian Expression
  Selectable markers: Hygromycin
Growth in bacteria
  Bacterial resistance: Ampicillin, 100 μg/mL
  Growth temperature: 37°C
  Growth strain: DH5alpha
  Copy number: High Copy
Gene/Insert
  Gene/Insert name: SARS-CoV-2 leader protein
  Species: Severe acute respiratory syndrome coronavirus 2
  Insert size (bp): 533
  Mutation: wt
  Entrez Gene: ORF1ab (a.k.a. GU280_gp01)
  Promoter: CMV
  Tag / fusion protein: Cleavable TEV;TRX (C terminal on backbone)
  Cloning method: Unknown
Resource information
  A portion of this plasmid was derived from a plasmid made by: GinkgoBioworks
Depositor comments: NCBI reference sequence: YP_009725297.1
How to cite: pGBW-m4134162 was a gift from Ginkgo Bioworks & Benjie Chen (Addgene plasmid # 152236 ; http://n2t.net/addgene:152236 ; RRID:Addgene_152236)
